Addgene plasmid #81381: pDONR223_TP53_p.C275S
Purpose: Gateway Donor vector containing TP53 , part of the Target Accelerator Plasmid Collection.
Depositing lab: Jesse Boehm & William Hahn & David Root. Depositing organization: Broad Institute. Publication: Systematic Functional Interrogation of Rare Cancer Variants Identifies Oncogenic Alleles. Kim E, Ilic N, Shrestha Y, Zou L, Kamburov A, Zhu C, Yang X, Lubonja R, Tran N, Nguyen C, Lawrence MS, Piccioni F, Bagul M, Doench JG, Chouinard CR, Wu X, Hogstrom L, Natoli T, Tamayo P, Horn H, Corsello SM, Lage K, Root DE, Subramanian A, Golub TR, Getz G, Boehm JS, Hahn WC. Cancer Discov. 2016 Jul;6(7):714-26. doi: 10.1158/2159-8290.CD-16-0160. Epub 2016 May 4. PubMed 27147599.
Backbone
  Vector backbone: pDONR223
  Backbone manufacturer: Invitrogen
  Backbone size w/o insert (bp): 2790
  Vector type: Gateway Entry vector
Growth in bacteria
  Bacterial resistance: Spectinomycin, 50 μg/mL
  Growth temperature: 37°C
  Growth strain: DH5alpha
  Copy number: High Copy
Gene/Insert
  Gene/Insert name: TP53
  Species: H. sapiens (human)
  Mutation: P72R; C275S; P278A
  GenBank ID: NM_000546.5
  Entrez Gene: TP53 (a.k.a. BCC7, BMFS5, LFS1, P53, TRP53)
  Promoter: None
  Cloning method: Gateway Cloning
  Sequencing primers: 5′ M13pUC-fwd; 3′ M13-Rev
Terms and licenses: Academic/Nonprofit Terms; Industry Terms: Not Available to Industry
Depositor comments: Closed state: stop codon immediately follows insert
How to cite: pDONR223_TP53_p.C275S was a gift from Jesse Boehm & William Hahn & David Root (Addgene plasmid # 81381 ; http://n2t.net/addgene:81381 ; RRID:Addgene_81381)
