[The description below was written by a language model from this plasmid's Addgene catalogue record.]
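Description:
pDONR223_TP53_p.C275S is a Gateway entry clone built on the Invitrogen pDONR223 backbone (about 2.8 kb without insert) and carrying a mutant human TP53 open reading frame. It is a high-copy bacterial plasmid selected with spectinomycin. It serves purely as a shuttle for the coding sequence: the record lists no promoter, so the insert is not meant to be expressed from this vector. As a Gateway entry vector, the ORF is expected to sit between att recombination sites that allow transfer by LR recombination into destination vectors supplying the promoter, tags and selection markers needed for a given host. No feature table is provided, so the exact sites and the origin of replication are not documented here.

The insert corresponds to the TP53 reference transcript and encodes the tumour suppressor p53 with three recorded amino-acid changes: P72R, C275S and P278A. The construct name highlights only C275S, which appears to be the intended variant. P72R matches a well-known common polymorphism at codon 72. P278A is an additional listed substitution whose origin the record does not explain, and it should be kept in mind when interpreting results. The clone is in the "closed" configuration, meaning a stop codon immediately follows the ORF, so it suits native or N-terminally tagged expression but not C-terminal fusions.

The plasmid belongs to the Target Accelerator Plasmid Collection. This resource of cancer-associated alleles was assembled for systematic functional testing of rare tumour variants, typically after transfer into mammalian expression vectors.
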