>Addgene plasmid #81381 | pDONR223_TP53_p.C275S | depositor partial sequence | sequence record 154700 | Insert sequence
ATGGAGGAGCCGCAGTCAGATCCTAGCGTCGAGCCCCCTCTGAGTCAGGAAACATTTTCAGACCTATGGA
AACTACTTCCTGAAAACAACGTTCTGTCCCCCTTGCCGTCCCAAGCAATGGATGATTTGATGCTGTCCCC
GGACGATATTGAACAATGGTTCACTGAAGACCCAGGTCCAGATGAAGCTCCCAGAATGCCAGAGGCTGCT
CCCCGCGTGGCCCCTGCACCAGCAGCTCCTACACCGGCGGCCCCTGCACCAGCCCCCTCCTGGCCCCTGT
CATCTTCTGTCCCTTCCCAGAAAACCTACCAGGGCAGCTACGGTTTCCGTCTGGGCTTCTTGCATTCTGG
GACAGCCAAGTCTGTGACTTGCACGTACTCCCCTGCCCTCAACAAGATGTTTTGCCAACTGGCCAAGACC
TGCCCTGTGCAGCTGTGGGTTGATTCCACACCCCCGCCCGGCACCCGCGTCCGCGCCATGGCCATCTACA
AGCAGTCACAGCACATGACGGAGGTTGTGAGGCGCTGCCCCCACCATGAGCGCTGCTCAGATAGCGATGG
TCTGGCCCCTCCTCAGCATCTTATCCGAGTGGAAGGAAATTTGCGTGTGGAGTATTTGGATGACAGAAAC
ACTTTTCGACATAGTGTGGTGGTGCCCTATGAGCCGCCTGAGGTTGGCTCTGACTGTACCACCATCCACT
ACAACTACATGTGTAACAGTTCCTGCATGGGCGGCATGAACCGGAGGCCCATCCTCACCATCATCACACT
GGAAGACTCCAGTGGTAATCTACTGGGACGGAACAGCTTTGAGGTGCGTGTTTCTGCCTGTGCTGGGAGA
GACCGGCGCACAGAGGAAGAGAATCTCCGCAAGAAAGGGGAGCCTCACCACGAGCTGCCCCCAGGGAGCA
CTAAGCGAGCACTGCCCAACAACACCAGCTCCTCTCCCCAGCCAAAGAAGAAACCACTGGATGGAGAATA
TTTCACCCTTCAGATCCGTGGGCGTGAGCGCTTCGAGATGTTCCGAGAGCTGAATGAGGCCTTGGAACTC
AAGGATGCCCAGGCTGGGAAGGAGCCAGGGGGGAGCAGGGCTCACTCCAGCCACCTGAAGTCCAAAAAGG
GTCAGTCTACCTCCCGCCATAAAAAACTCATGTTCAAGACAGAAGGGCCTGACTCAGAC
