LOCUS       Exported 3972 bp ds-DNA circular SYN 13-MAY-2021
DEFINITION  Gateway Donor vector containing TP53 , part of the Target
            Accelerator Plasmid Collection..
ACCESSION   .
VERSION     .
KEYWORDS    pDONR223_TP53_p.C275S
SOURCE      synthetic DNA construct
  ORGANISM  synthetic DNA construct
REFERENCE   1 (bases 1 to 3972)
  AUTHORS   Kim E, Ilic N, Shrestha Y, Zou L, Kamburov A, Zhu C, Yang X, Lubonja
            R, Tran N, Nguyen C, Lawrence MS, Piccioni F, Bagul M, Doench JG,
            Chouinard CR, Wu X, Hogstrom L, Natoli T, Tamayo P, Horn H, Corsello
            SM, Lage K, Root DE, Subramanian A, Golub TR, Getz G, Boehm JS, Hahn
            WC
  TITLE     Systematic Functional Interrogation of Rare Cancer Variants
            Identifies Oncogenic Alleles.
  JOURNAL   Cancer Discov. 2016 Jul;6(7):714-26. doi:
            10.1158/2159-8290.CD-16-0160. Epub 2016 May 4.
  PUBMED    27147599
REFERENCE   2 (bases 1 to 3972)
  AUTHORS   .
  TITLE     Direct Submission
  JOURNAL   Exported May 13, 2021 from SnapGene Server 1.1.58
            http://www.snapgene.com
FEATURES             Location/Qualifiers
     source          1..3972
                     /organism="synthetic DNA construct"
                     /mol_type="other DNA"
     primer_bind     43..65
                     /label=M13/pUC Forward
                     /note="In lacZ gene"
     primer_bind     57..74
                     /label=M13 Forward
                     /note="In lacZ gene. Also called M13-F20 or M13 (-21)
                     Forward"
     primer_bind     58..74
                     /label=M13 fwd
                     /note="common sequencing primer, one of multiple similar
                     variants"
     protein_bind    90..189
                     /gene="mutant version of attL"
                     /label=attL1
                     /bound_moiety="LR Clonase(TM)"
                     /note="recombination site for the Gateway(R) LR reaction"
     CDS             189..1370
                     /codon_start=1
                     /gene="Homo sapiens TP53"
                     /product="human tumor suppressor protein that is often
                     mutated in cancers"
                     /label=p53
                     /note="responds to cellular stresses to regulate the
                     expression of target genes"
                     /translation="MEEPQSDPSVEPPLSQETFSDLWKLLPENNVLSPLPSQAMDDLML
                     SPDDIEQWFTEDPGPDEAPRMPEAAPRVAPAPAAPTPAAPAPAPSWPLSSSVPSQKTYQ
                     GSYGFRLGFLHSGTAKSVTCTYSPALNKMFCQLAKTCPVQLWVDSTPPPGTRVRAMAIY
                     KQSQHMTEVVRRCPHHERCSDSDGLAPPQHLIRVEGNLRVEYLDDRNTFRHSVVVPYEP
                     PEVGSDCTTIHYNYMCNSSCMGGMNRRPILTIITLEDSSGNLLGRNSFEVRVSACAGRD
                     RRTEEENLRKKGEPHHELPPGSTKRALPNNTSSSPQPKKKPLDGEYFTLQIRGRERFEM
                     FRELNEALELKDAQAGKEPGGSRAHSSHLKSKKGQSTSRHKKLMFKTEGPDSD"
     protein_bind    complement(1372..1471)
                     /gene="mutant version of attL"
                     /label=attL2
                     /bound_moiety="LR Clonase(TM)"
                     /note="recombination site for the Gateway(R) LR reaction"
     primer_bind     complement(1488..1507)
                     /label=T7
                     /note="T7 promoter, forward primer"
     promoter        complement(1489..1507)
                     /label=T7 promoter
                     /note="promoter for bacteriophage T7 RNA polymerase"
     primer_bind     complement(1512..1528)
                     /label=M13 rev
                     /note="common sequencing primer, one of multiple similar
                     variants"
     primer_bind     complement(1512..1528)
                     /label=M13 Reverse
                     /note="In lacZ gene. Also called M13-rev"
     CDS             1959..2750
                     /codon_start=1
                     /gene="aadA"
                     /product="aminoglycoside adenylyltransferase (Murphy,
                     1985)"
                     /label=SmR
                     /note="confers resistance to spectinomycin and
                     streptomycin"
                     /translation="MREAVIAEVSTQLSEVVGVIERHLEPTLLAVHLYGSAVDGGLKPH
                     SDIDLLVTVTVRLDETTRRALINDLLETSASPGESEILRAVEVTIVVHDDIIPWRYPAK
                     RELQFGEWQRNDILAGIFEPATIDIDLAILLTKAREHSVALVGPAAEELFDPVPEQDLF
                     EALNETLTLWNSPPDWAGDERNVVLTLSRIWYSAVTGKIAPKDVAADWAMERLPAQYQP
                     VILEARQAYLGQEEDRLASRADQLEEFVHYVKGEITKVVGK"
     rep_origin      2843..3431
                     /direction=RIGHT
                     /label=ori
                     /note="high-copy-number ColE1/pMB1/pBR322/pUC origin of
                     replication"
     primer_bind     3332..3351
                     /label=pBR322ori-F
                     /note="pBR322 origin, forward primer"
     primer_bind     3585..3602
                     /label=L4440
                     /note="L4440 vector, forward primer"
     terminator      3761..3788
                     /label=rrnB T2 terminator
                     /note="transcription terminator T2 from the E. coli rrnB
                     gene"
     terminator      3880..3966
                     /gene="Escherichia coli rrnB"
                     /label=rrnB T1 terminator
                     /note="transcription terminator T1 from the E. coli rrnB
                     gene"
ORIGIN
        1 ggcagttccc tactctcgcg ttaacgctag catggatgtt ttcccagtca cgacgttgta
       61 aaacgacggc cagtcttaag ctcgggcccc aaataatgat tttattttga ctgatagtga
      121 cctgttcgtt gcaacaaatt gatgagcaat gcttttttat aatgccaact ttgtacaaaa
      181 aagttggcat ggaggagccg cagtcagatc ctagcgtcga gccccctctg agtcaggaaa
      241 cattttcaga cctatggaaa ctacttcctg aaaacaacgt tctgtccccc ttgccgtccc
      301 aagcaatgga tgatttgatg ctgtccccgg acgatattga acaatggttc actgaagacc
      361 caggtccaga tgaagctccc agaatgccag aggctgctcc ccgcgtggcc cctgcaccag
      421 cagctcctac accggcggcc cctgcaccag ccccctcctg gcccctgtca tcttctgtcc
      481 cttcccagaa aacctaccag ggcagctacg gtttccgtct gggcttcttg cattctggga
      541 cagccaagtc tgtgacttgc acgtactccc ctgccctcaa caagatgttt tgccaactgg
      601 ccaagacctg ccctgtgcag ctgtgggttg attccacacc cccgcccggc acccgcgtcc
      661 gcgccatggc catctacaag cagtcacagc acatgacgga ggttgtgagg cgctgccccc
      721 accatgagcg ctgctcagat agcgatggtc tggcccctcc tcagcatctt atccgagtgg
      781 aaggaaattt gcgtgtggag tatttggatg acagaaacac ttttcgacat agtgtggtgg
      841 tgccctatga gccgcctgag gttggctctg actgtaccac catccactac aactacatgt
      901 gtaacagttc ctgcatgggc ggcatgaacc ggaggcccat cctcaccatc atcacactgg
      961 aagactccag tggtaatcta ctgggacgga acagctttga ggtgcgtgtt tctgcctgtg
     1021 ctgggagaga ccggcgcaca gaggaagaga atctccgcaa gaaaggggag cctcaccacg
     1081 agctgccccc agggagcact aagcgagcac tgcccaacaa caccagctcc tctccccagc
     1141 caaagaagaa accactggat ggagaatatt tcacccttca gatccgtggg cgtgagcgct
     1201 tcgagatgtt ccgagagctg aatgaggcct tggaactcaa ggatgcccag gctgggaagg
     1261 agccaggggg gagcagggct cactccagcc acctgaagtc caaaaagggt cagtctacct
     1321 cccgccataa aaaactcatg ttcaagacag aagggcctga ctcagactga ttgccaactt
     1381 tcttgtacaa agttggcatt ataagaaagc attgcttatc aatttgttgc aacgaacagg
     1441 tcactatcag tcaaaataaa atcattattt gccatccagc tgatatcccc tatagtgagt
     1501 cgtattacat ggtcatagct gtttcctggc agctctggcc cgtgtctcaa aatctctgat
     1561 gttacattgc acaagataaa aatatatcat catgcctcct ctagaccagc caggacagaa
     1621 atgcctcgac ttcgctgcta cccaaggttg ccgggtgacg cacaccgtgg aaacggatga
     1681 aggcacgaac ccagtggaca taagcctgtt cggttcgtaa gctgtaatgc aagtagcgta
     1741 tgcgctcacg caactggtcc agaaccttga ccgaacgcag cggtggtaac ggcgcagtgg
     1801 cggttttcat ggcttgttat gactgttttt ttggggtaca gtctatgcct cgggcatcca
     1861 agcagcaagc gcgttacgcc gtgggtcgat gtttgatgtt atggagcagc aacgatgtta
     1921 cgcagcaggg cagtcgccct aaaacaaagt taaacattat gagggaagcg gtgatcgccg
     1981 aagtatcgac tcaactatca gaggtagttg gcgtcatcga gcgccatctc gaaccgacgt
     2041 tgctggccgt acatttgtac ggctccgcag tggatggcgg cctgaagcca cacagtgata
     2101 ttgatttgct ggttacggtg accgtaaggc ttgatgaaac aacgcggcga gctttgatca
     2161 acgacctttt ggaaacttcg gcttcccctg gagagagcga gattctccgc gctgtagaag
     2221 tcaccattgt tgtgcacgac gacatcattc cgtggcgtta tccagctaag cgcgaactgc
     2281 aatttggaga atggcagcgc aatgacattc ttgcaggtat cttcgagcca gccacgatcg
     2341 acattgatct ggctatcttg ctgacaaaag caagagaaca tagcgttgcc ttggtaggtc
     2401 cagcggcgga ggaactcttt gatccggttc ctgaacagga tctatttgag gcgctaaatg
     2461 aaaccttaac gctatggaac tcgccgcccg actgggctgg cgatgagcga aatgtagtgc
     2521 ttacgttgtc ccgcatttgg tacagcgcag taaccggcaa aatcgcgccg aaggatgtcg
     2581 ctgccgactg ggcaatggag cgcctgccgg cccagtatca gcccgtcata cttgaagcta
     2641 gacaggctta tcttggacaa gaagaagatc gcttggcctc gcgcgcagat cagttggaag
     2701 aatttgtcca ctacgtgaaa ggcgagatca ccaaggtagt cggcaaataa ccctcgagcc
     2761 acccatgacc aaaatccctt aacgtgagtt acgcgtcgtt ccactgagcg tcagaccccg
     2821 tagaaaagat caaaggatct tcttgagatc ctttttttct gcgcgtaatc tgctgcttgc
     2881 aaacaaaaaa accaccgcta ccagcggtgg tttgtttgcc ggatcaagag ctaccaactc
     2941 tttttccgaa ggtaactggc ttcagcagag cgcagatacc aaatactgtt cttctagtgt
     3001 agccgtagtt aggccaccac ttcaagaact ctgtagcacc gcctacatac ctcgctctgc
     3061 taatcctgtt accagtggct gctgccagtg gcgataagtc gtgtcttacc gggttggact
     3121 caagacgata gttaccggat aaggcgcagc ggtcgggctg aacggggggt tcgtgcacac
     3181 agcccagctt ggagcgaacg acctacaccg aactgagata cctacagcgt gagctatgag
     3241 aaagcgccac gcttcccgaa gggagaaagg cggacaggta tccggtaagc ggcagggtcg
     3301 gaacaggaga gcgcacgagg gagcttccag ggggaaacgc ctggtatctt tatagtcctg
     3361 tcgggtttcg ccacctctga cttgagcgtc gatttttgtg atgctcgtca ggggggcgga
     3421 gcctatggaa aaacgccagc aacgcggcct ttttacggtt cctggccttt tgctggcctt
     3481 ttgctcacat gttctttcct gcgttatccc ctgattctgt ggataaccgt attaccgcct
     3541 ttgagtgagc tgataccgct cgccgcagcc gaacgaccga gcgcagcgag tcagtgagcg
     3601 aggaagcgga agagcgccca atacgcaaac cgcctctccc cgcgcgttgg ccgattcatt
     3661 aatgcagctg gcacgacagg tttcccgact ggaaagcggg cagtgagcgc aacgcaatta
     3721 atacgcgtac cgctagccag gaagagtttg tagaaacgca aaaaggccat ccgtcaggat
     3781 ggccttctgc ttagtttgat gcctggcagt ttatggcggg cgtcctgccc gccaccctcc
     3841 gggccgttgc ttcacaacgt tcaaatccgc tcccggcgga tttgtcctac tcaggagagc
     3901 gttcaccgac aaacaacaga taaaacgaaa ggcccagtct tccgactgag cctttcgttt
     3961 tatttgatgc ct
//
